Addgene plasmid #115264: NODAL-T7TS-N72A-N199A
Purpose: For in vitro transcription of human NODAL open reading frame (with two mutated N-glycosylation sites) RNA
Depositing lab: Lynne Postovit. Depositing organization: University of Alberta. Publication: Genetically regulated human NODAL splice variants are differentially post-transcriptionally processed and functionally distinct. Findlay SD, Bilyk O, Lypka K, Waskiewicz AJ, Postovit L. (2018) bioRxiv 276170 10.1101/276170.
Backbone
  Vector backbone: T7TS
  Backbone manufacturer: Paul Krieg, Addgene plasmid # 17091
  Vector type: Bacterial Expression
Growth in bacteria
  Bacterial resistance: Ampicillin, 100 μg/mL
  Growth temperature: 37°C
  Growth strain: DH5alpha
  Copy number: Unknown
Gene/Insert
  Gene/Insert name: NODAL
  Species: H. sapiens (human)
  Mutation: N72A N199A
  Entrez Gene: NODAL (a.k.a. HTX5)
  Promoter: T7
  Cloning method: Restriction Enzyme; 5′ cloning site unknown (unknown if destroyed)
  Sequencing primers: 5′ T7; 3′ SP6
Terms and licenses: Academic/Nonprofit Terms; Industry Terms: Not Available to Industry
Depositor comments: Please visit https://www.biorxiv.org/content/early/2018/03/04/276170 for bioRxiv preprint.
How to cite: NODAL-T7TS-N72A-N199A was a gift from Lynne Postovit (Addgene plasmid # 115264 ; http://n2t.net/addgene:115264 ; RRID:Addgene_115264)
