[The description below was written by a language model from this plasmid's Addgene catalogue record and pLannotate feature annotations shown in this document.]
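Description:
NODAL-T7TS-N72A-N199A is a small (about 4 kb) bacterial plasmid built on the T7TS backbone and designed as a template for in vitro transcription of synthetic mRNA, not for protein production in bacteria. It is propagated in E. coli through a high-copy ColE1/pUC-type origin and selected with ampicillin via the β-lactamase (AmpR) gene and its native promoter. The annotated backbone also carries remnants typical of pUC/pGEM-derived vectors: a CAP site, lac promoter and operator, and fragments of lacZα, lacI, rop and the pBR322 bom region. These play no role in the construct's intended use.

The payload is the human NODAL open reading frame, encoding a secreted signalling factor essential for mesoderm formation and axial patterning in the embryo. It carries two substitutions, N72A and N199A, which the record describes as eliminating two N-glycosylation sites. The coding sequence sits downstream of a bacteriophage T7 promoter and is flanked by the 5′ and 3′ untranslated regions of the Xenopus laevis major β-globin gene. The 5′ UTR acts as a translational enhancer, and such globin UTR flanks are generally used to improve the stability and translation of synthetic transcripts. An SP6 promoter lies in the opposite orientation beyond the 3′ UTR and mainly serves as a sequencing primer site. No epitope tags or reporters are annotated, and the restriction sites used for cloning are not recorded.

T7 transcription from this plasmid gives sense NODAL RNA for studying how loss of N-linked glycosylation affects processing and function of the protein, in keeping with the associated work on post-translational processing of human NODAL variants. The record does not specify the downstream system into which the RNA is introduced.
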