Features (pLannotate 1.2.2; 15 found; start..end, strand, type, name):
     63..84      +  protein_bind   CAP binding site: CAP binding activates transcription in the presence of cAMP. E. coli catabolite activator protein
     99..129     +  promoter       lac promoter: promoter for the E. coli lac operon
    137..153     +  protein_bind   lac operator: The lac repressor binds to the lac operator to inhibit transcription in E. coli. This inhibition can be relieved by adding lactose or isopropyl-β-D-thiogalactopyranoside (IPTG). lac repressor encoded by lacI
    196..214     +  promoter       T7 promoter: promoter for bacteriophage T7 RNA polymerase
    227..269     +  5'UTR          Xenopus globin 5'-UTR: translational enhancer from the 5'-UTR of the major beta-globin gene of Xenopus laevis
    277..1317    +  CDS            NODAL: NODAL_HUMAN - Experimental evidence at protein level: Swiss-Prot protein existence level 1. Essential for mesoderm formation and axial patterning during embryonic development. From Homo sapiens (Human).
   1353..1478    +  3'UTR          Xenopus globin 3'-UTR: 3'-UTR of the major beta-globin gene of Xenopus laevis
   1530..1548    -  promoter       SP6 promoter: promoter for bacteriophage SP6 RNA polymerase
   1552..1709    +  CDS            lacZα (fragment): LacZα fragment of β-galactosidase; lacZ fragment
   1715..1814    -  misc_feature   bom (fragment): basis of mobility region from pBR322
   1916..1951    -  CDS            rop (fragment): Rop protein, which maintains plasmids at low copy number; rop
   2046..2150    +  promoter       AmpR promoter: bla
   2151..3011    +  CDS            AmpR: β-lactamase; bla; confers resistance to ampicillin, carbenicillin, and related antibiotics
   3182..3770    +  rep_origin     ori: high-copy-number ColE1/pMB1/pBR322/pUC origin of replication
   3953..50      +  CDS            lacI (fragment) (across the origin): lac repressor; lacI; The lac repressor binds to the lac operator to inhibit transcription in E. coli. This inhibition can be relieved by adding lactose or isopropyl-β-D-thiogalactopyranoside (IPTG).
>Addgene plasmid #115264 | NODAL-T7TS-N72A-N199A | addgene full sequence | sequence record 222542 | Addgene NGS Result
CATTAATGCAGCTGGCACGACAGGTTTCCCGACTGGAAAGCGGGCAGTGAGCGCAACGCAATTAATGTGA
GTTAGCTCACTCATTAGGCACCCCAGGCTTTACACTTTATGCTTCCGGCTCGTATGTTGTGTGGAATTGT
GAGCGGATAACAATTTCACACAGGAAACAGCTATGACCATGATTACGCCAAGCTCTAATACGACTCACTA
TAGGGAGACAAGCTTGCTTGTTCTTTTTGCAGAAGCTCAGAATAAACGCTCAACTTTGGCAGATCTATGC
ACGCCCACTGCCTGCCCTTCCTTCTGCACGCCTGGTGGGCCCTACTCCAGGCGGGTGCTGCGACGGTGGC
CACTGCGCTCCTGCGTACGCGGGGGCAGCCCTCGTCGCCATCCCCTCTGGCGTACATGCTGAGCCTCTAC
CGCGACCCGCTGCCGAGGGCAGACATCATCCGCAGCCTACAGGCAGAAGATGTGGCAGTGGATGGGCAGG
CCTGGACGTTTGCTTTTGACTTCTCCTTCCTGAGCCAACAAGAGGATCTGGCATGGGCTGAGCTCCGGCT
GCAGCTGTCCAGCCCTGTGGACCTCCCCACTGAGGGCTCACTTGCCATTGAGATTTTCCACCAGCCAAAG
CCCGACACAGAGCAGGCTTCAGACAGCTGCTTAGAGCGGTTTCAGATGGACCTATTCACTGTCACTTTGT
CCCAGGTCACCTTTTCCTTGGGCAGCATGGTTTTGGAGGTGACCAGGCCTCTCTCCAAGTGGCTGAAGCG
CCCTGGGGCCCTGGAGAAGCAGATGTCCAGGGTAGCTGGAGAGTGCTGGCCGCGGCCCCCCACACCGCCT
GCCACCAATGTGCTCCTTATGCTCTACTCCGCCCTCTCGCAGGAGCAGAGGCAGCTGGGTGGGTCCACCT
TGCTGTGGGAAGCCGAGAGCTCCTGGCGGGCCCAGGAGGGACAGCTGTCCTGGGAGTGGGGCAAGAGGCA
CCGTCGACATCACTTGCCAGACAGAAGTCAACTGTGTCGGAAGGTCAAGTTCCAGGTGGACTTCAACCTG
ATCGGATGGGGCTCCTGGATCATCTACCCCAAGCAGTACAACGCCTATCGCTGTGAGGGCGAGTGTCCTA
ATCCTGTTGGGGAGGAGTTTCATCCGACCAACCATGCATACATCCAGAGTCTGCTGAAACGTTACCAGCC
CCACCGAGTCCCTTCCACTTGTTGTGCCCCAGTGAAGACCAAGCCGCTGAGCATGCTGTATGTGGATAAT
GGCAGAGTGCTCCTAGATCACCATAAAGACATGATCGTGGAAGAATGTGGGTGCCTCTGAACTAGTGACT
GACTAGGATCTGGTTACCACTAAACCAGCCTCAAGAACACCCGAATGGAGTCTCTAAGCTACATAATACC
AACTTACACTTTACAAAATGTTGTCCCCCAAAATGTAGCCATTCGTATCTGCTCCTAATAAAAAGAAAGT
TTCTTCACCCCCCCTGCAGGTCGACTCTAGAGGATCCCCGGGCGAGCTCGAATTCGTATTCTATAGTGTC
ACCTAAATCCAATTCACTGGCCGTCGTTTTACAACGTCGTGACTGGGAAAACCCTGGCGTTACCCAACTT
AATCGCCTTGCAGCACATCCCCCTTTCGCCAGCTGGCGTAATAGCGAAGAGGCCCGCACCGATCGCCCTT
CCCAACAGTTGCGCAGCCTGAATGGCGAATGGCGCCTGATGCGGTATTTTCTCCTTACGCATCTGTGCGG
TATTTCACACCGCATATGGTGCACTCTCAGTACAATCTGCTCTGATGCCGCATAGTTAAGCCAGCCCCGA
CACCCGCCAACACCCGCTGACGCGCCCTGACGGGCTTGTCTGCTCCCGGCATCCGCTTACAGACAAGCTG
TGACCGTCTCCGGGAGCTGCATGTGTCAGAGGTTTTCACCGTCATCACCGAAACGCGCGAGACGAAAGGG
CCTCGTGATACGCCTATTTTTATAGGTTAATGTCATGATAATAATGGTTTCTTAGACGTCAGGTGGCACT
TTTCGGGGAAATGTGCGCGGAACCCCTATTTGTTTATTTTTCTAAATACATTCAAATATGTATCCGCTCA
TGAGACAATAACCCTGATAAATGCTTCAATAATATTGAAAAAGGAAGAGTATGAGTATTCAACATTTCCG
TGTCGCCCTTATTCCCTTTTTTGCGGCATTTTGCCTTCCTGTTTTTGCTCACCCAGAAACGCTGGTGAAA
GTAAAAGATGCTGAAGATCAGTTGGGTGCACGAGTGGGTTACATCGAACTGGATCTCAACAGCGGTAAGA
TCCTTGAGAGTTTTCGCCCCGAAGAACGTTTTCCAATGATGAGCACTTTTAAAGTTCTGCTATGTGGCGC
GGTATTATCCCGTATTGACGCCGGGCAAGAGCAACTCGGTCGCCGCATACACTATTCTCAGAATGACTTG
GTTGAGTACTCACCAGTCACAGAAAAGCATCTTACGGATGGCATGACAGTAAGAGAATTATGCAGTGCTG
CCATAACCATGAGTGATAACACTGCGGCCAACTTACTTCTGACAACGATCGGAGGACCGAAGGAGCTAAC
CGCTTTTTTGCACAACATGGGGGATCATGTAACTCGCCTTGATCGTTGGGAACCGGAGCTGAATGAAGCC
ATACCAAACGACGAGCGTGACACCACGATGCCTGTAGCAATGGCAACAACGTTGCGCAAACTATTAACTG
GCGAACTACTTACTCTAGCTTCCCGGCAACAATTAATAGACTGGATGGAGGCGGATAAAGTTGCAGGACC
ACTTCTGCGCTCGGCCCTTCCGGCTGGCTGGTTTATTGCTGATAAATCTGGAGCCGGTGAGCGTGGGTCT
CGCGGTATCATTGCAGCACTGGGGCCAGATGGTAAGCCCTCCCGTATCGTAGTTATCTACACGACGGGGA
GTCAGGCAACTATGGATGAACGAAATAGACAGATCGCTGAGATAGGTGCCTCACTGATTAAGCATTGGTA
ACTGTCAGACCAAGTTTACTCATATATACTTTAGATTGATTTAAAACTTCATTTTTAATTTAAAAGGATC
TAGGTGAAGATCCTTTTTGATAATCTCATGACCAAAATCCCTTAACGTGAGTTTTCGTTCCACTGAGCGT
CAGACCCCGTAGAAAAGATCAAAGGATCTTCTTGAGATCCTTTTTTTCTGCGCGTAATCTGCTGCTTGCA
AACAAAAAAACCACCGCTACCAGCGGTGGTTTGTTTGCCGGATCAAGAGCTACCAACTCTTTTTCCGAAG
GTAACTGGCTTCAGCAGAGCGCAGATACCAAATACTGTTCTTCTAGTGTAGCCGTAGTTAGGCCACCACT
TCAAGAACTCTGTAGCACCGCCTACATACCTCGCTCTGCTAATCCTGTTACCAGTGGCTGCTGCCAGTGG
CGATAAGTCGTGTCTTACCGGGTTGGACTCAAGACGATAGTTACCGGATAAGGCGCAGCGGTCGGGCTGA
ACGGGGGGTTCGTGCACACAGCCCAGCTTGGAGCGAACGACCTACACCGAACTGAGATACCTACAGCGTG
AGCTATGAGAAAGCGCCACGCTTCCCGAAGGGAGAAAGGCGGACAGGTATCCGGTAAGCGGCAGGGTCGG
AACAGGAGAGCGCACGAGGGAGCTTCCAGGGGGAAACGCCTGGTATCTTTATAGTCCTGTCGGGTTTCGC
CACCTCTGACTTGAGCGTCGATTTTTGTGATGCTCGTCAGGGGGGCGGAGCCTATGGAAAAACGCCAGCA
ACGCGGCCTTTTTACGGTTCCTGGCCTTTTGCTGGCCTTTTGCTCACATGTTCTTTCCTGCGTTATCCCC
TGATTCTGTGGATAACCGTATTACCGCCTTTGAGTGAGCTGATACCGCTCGCCGCAGCCGAACGACCGAG
CGCAGCGAGTCAGTGAGCGAGGAAGCGGAAGAGCGCCCAATACGCAAACCGCCTCTCCCCGCGCGTTGGC
CGATT
